>Addgene plasmid #186981 | pDF0114 pu6-eco31i-eco31i-dis7-11-mature-dr-guide-scaffold | addgene full sequence | sequence record 370007 | Addgene NGS Result
GAGATCCACGCTCACCGGCTCCAGATTTATCAGCAATAAACCAGCCAGCCGGAAGGGCCGAGCGCAGAAG
TGGTCCTGCAACTTTATCCGCCTCCATCCAGTCTATTAATTGTTGCCGGGAAGCTAGAGTAAGTAGTTCG
CCAGTTAATAGTTTGCGCAACGTTGTTGCCATTGCTACAGGCATCGTGGTGTCACGCTCGTCGTTTGGTA
TGGCTTCATTCAGCTCCGGTTCCCAACGATCAAGGCGAGTTACATGATCCCCCATGTTGTGCAAAAAAGC
GGTTAGCTCCTTCGGTCCTCCGATCGTTGTCAGAAGTAAGTTGGCCGCAGTGTTATCACTCATGGTTATG
GCAGCACTGCATAATTCTCTTACTGTCATGCCATCCGTAAGATGCTTTTCTGTGACTGGTGAGTACTCAA
CCAAGTCATTCTGAGAATAGTGTATGCGGCGACCGAGTTGCTCTTGCCCGGCGTCAATACGGGATAATAC
CGCGCCACATAGCAGAACTTTAAAAGTGCTCATCATTGGAAAACGTTCTTCGGGGCGAAAACTCTCAAGG
ATCTTACCGCTGTTGAGATCCAGTTCGATGTAACCCACTCGTGCACCCAACTGATCTTCAGCATCTTTTA
CTTTCACCAGCGTTTCTGGGTGAGCAAAAACAGGAAGGCAAAATGCCGCAAAAAAGGGAATAAGGGCGAC
ACGGAAATGTTGAATACTCATACTCTTCCTTTTTCAATATTATTGAAGCATTTATCAGGGTTATTGTCTC
ATGAGCGGATACATATTTGAATGTATTTAGAAAAATAAACAAATAGGGGTTCCGCGCACATTTCCCCGAA
AAGTGCCACCTGACGTCGCTAGCTGTACAAAAAAGCAGGCTTTAAAGGAACCAATTCAGTCGACTGGATC
CGGTACCAAGGTCGGGCAGGAAGAGGGCCTATTTCCCATGATTCCTTCATATTTGCATATACGATACAAG
GCTGTTAGAGAGATAATTAGAATTAATTTGACTGTAAACACAAAGATATTAGTACAAAATACGTGACGTA
GAAAGTAATAATTTCTTGGGTAGTTTGCAGTTTTAAAATTATGTTTTAAAATGGACTATCATATGCTTAC
CGTAACTTGAAAGTATTTCGATTTCTTGGCTTTATATATCTTGTGGAAAGGACGAAACACCGTTGATGTC
ACGGAACCGAGACCGTGAGGTCTCGTTTTTTTAAGCTTGGGCCGCTCGAGGTACCTCTCTACATATGACA
TGTGAGCAAAAGGCCAGCAAAAGGCCAGGAACCGTAAAAAGGCCGCGTTGCTGGCGTTTTTCCATAGGCT
CCGCCCCCCTGACGAGCATCACAAAAATCGACGCTCAAGTCAGAGGTGGCGAAACCCGACAGGACTATAA
AGATACCAGGCGTTTCCCCCTGGAAGCTCCCTCGTGCGCTCTCCTGTTCCGACCCTGCCGCTTACCGGAT
ACCTGTCCGCCTTTCTCCCTTCGGGAAGCGTGGCGCTTTCTCATAGCTCACGCTGTAGGTATCTCAGTTC
GGTGTAGGTCGTTCGCTCCAAGCTGGGCTGTGTGCACGAACCCCCCGTTCAGCCCGACCGCTGCGCCTTA
TCCGGTAACTATCGTCTTGAGTCCAACCCGGTAAGACACGACTTATCGCCACTGGCAGCAGCCACTGGTA
ACAGGATTAGCAGAGCGAGGTATGTAGGCGGTGCTACAGAGTTCTTGAAGTGGTGGCCTAACTACGGCTA
CACTAGAAGAACAGTATTTGGTATCTGCGCTCTGCTGAAGCCAGTTACCTTCGGAAAAAGAGTTGGTAGC
TCTTGATCCGGCAAACAAACCACCGCTGGTAGCGGTGGTTTTTTTGTTTGCAAGCAGCAGATTACGCGCA
GAAAAAAAGGATCTCAAGAAGATCCTTTGATCTTTTCTACGGGGTCTGACGCTCAGTGGAACGAAAACTC
ACGTTAAGGGATTTTGGTCATGAGATTATCAAAAAGGATCTTCACCTAGATCCTTTTAAATTAAAAATGA
AGTTTTAAATCAATCTAAAGTATATATGAGTAAACTTGGTCTGACAGTTACCAATGCTTAATCAGTGAGG
CACCTATCTCAGCGATCTGTCTATTTCGTTCATCCATAGTTGCCTGACTCCCCGTCGTGTAGATAACTAC
GATACGGGAGGGCTTACCATCTGGCCCCAGTGCTGCAATGATACCGC
Features (pLannotate 1.2.2; 5 found; start..end, strand, type, name):
    722..826     -  promoter       AmpR promoter: bla
    864..881     +  protein_bind   attB1 (fragment): mutant version of attB; recombination site for the Gateway® BP reaction BP Clonase™
    933..1173    +  promoter       U6 promoter: RNA polymerase III promoter for human U6 snRNA
   1319..1907    -  rep_origin     ori: high-copy-number ColE1/pMB1/pBR322/pUC origin of replication
   2078..721     -  CDS            AmpR (across the origin): β-lactamase; bla; confers resistance to ampicillin, carbenicillin, and related antibiotics
