[The description below was written by a language model from this plasmid's Addgene catalogue record and pLannotate feature annotations shown in this document.]
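Description:
pDF0114 pu6-eco31i-eco31i-dis7-11-mature-dr-guide-scaffold is a compact (about 2.2 kb) mammalian expression plasmid that serves as a cloning scaffold for Cas7-11 crRNA guides. The record does not name a parental backbone. The annotated bacterial elements are minimal: a high-copy ColE1/pUC-type origin of replication and an ampicillin resistance gene (β-lactamase) driven by its own bla promoter, which together allow propagation and selection in E. coli. No mammalian selection marker or reporter is annotated, so the plasmid appears suited to transient delivery alongside a separate effector construct.

The payload is a human U6 promoter, an RNA polymerase III promoter commonly used to drive short, defined non-coding RNAs in mammalian cells. According to the catalogue entry, the insert is a synthetic "mature DR guide", and the plasmid name indicates a pair of Eco31I sites together with the mature direct repeat for the Cas7-11 variant abbreviated "Dis7-11". Eco31I is a type IIS restriction enzyme, so a paired-site arrangement of this kind is normally used to drop in a custom spacer by Golden Gate-style cloning of annealed oligonucleotides. However, neither the restriction sites nor the direct repeat is annotated in the feature table, so their exact order and positions downstream of U6 are not stated. A short attB1 fragment upstream of the U6 promoter is probably a remnant of earlier vector construction rather than a functional Gateway site.

The stated purpose is mammalian expression of Cas7-11 crRNA guides, which direct the type III-E CRISPR-Cas7-11 effector to its targets.
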