Addgene plasmid #186981: pDF0114 pu6-eco31i-eco31i-dis7-11-mature-dr-guide-scaffold
Purpose: mammalian expression of Cas7-11 crRNA guide
Depositing lab: Omar Abudayyeh & Jonathan Gootenberg. Publication: Structure and engineering of the type III-E CRISPR-Cas7-11 effector complex. Kato K, Zhou W, Okazaki S, Isayama Y, Nishizawa T, Gootenberg JS, Abudayyeh OO, Nishimasu H. Cell. 2022 May 25. pii: S0092-8674(22)00581-5. doi: 10.1016/j.cell.2022.05.003. PubMed 35643083.
Backbone
  Vector backbone: N/A
  Vector type: Mammalian Expression
Growth in bacteria
  Bacterial resistance: Ampicillin, 100 μg/mL
  Growth temperature: 37°C
  Growth strain: NEB Stable
  Copy number: High Copy
Gene/Insert
  Gene/Insert name: mature DR guide
  Species: Synthetic
  Cloning method: Gibson Cloning
Terms and licenses: Academic/Nonprofit Terms; Industry Terms: Not Available to Industry
How to cite: pDF0114 pu6-eco31i-eco31i-dis7-11-mature-dr-guide-scaffold was a gift from Omar Abudayyeh & Jonathan Gootenberg (Addgene plasmid # 186981 ; http://n2t.net/addgene:186981 ; RRID:Addgene_186981)
